>Addgene plasmid #107134 | pAH35 (Pmyo-2::cGAL-N::let-858 3'UTR) | addgene full sequence | sequence record 207277 | Addgene NGS Result
GTAGTATCCTTTGCTTTAAATGTCCATAAAACTAATTTTATAATCAATAAAACAACGTTTGTAAATCAAC
TGAGTTTACAAGTAGAGACATTGAGGGATACTTTCACTATGCTAAAGTGATAATCGACCAAATAATAACT
TCACTTTGGTATTTATTCCTGTCTTATAAATGTTATGTATGAATTAAATTCATATGCATATGGCTCACTC
TGACAATTTTTAATAATCTTCCAGATCAATATTGACTACCGATGCGGGTGGTCTTTTGCTTTGAATTCTG
CTGAACTTTACACCCCGAACAGCAATGTGTGCTTCAGCCTAAAAAAAAGTAAGTGTGTTAATCAGTGCCC
CCGATTCTTCATTTTTTGCCCCTCTCTCCCGTTTCGTCGGCAAAAGAAGAGAAAATAAAGATAAGTCTCA
AGATAGGTTGGTAATCGCTAAAGTGGTTGTGTGGATAAGAGTAGCAAAATGGCAGGAAGAGCACTTTGCG
CGCACACACTGTACTCATTGTTCTGGATAAAATTCTCTCGTTGTTTGCCGTCGGATGTCTGCCTCTCTGC
ATTGAGCCGGCTTCTTCACTATCTTTAGTTAACCTAAAATGCCGTTTCTTTTCTCGTATCCCCACTATCC
CGTTGAGGTTCTCTGCTCTCTTCGCTCCCTACCGCCAGCGAGCAACTATCCGTGGGGGCGCCTTGCTCGG
AAGATGGGGGGGAAGAAAGAAGATTTTTGCTATTTGCACTTGAGAAAGAGACTTTTCCTGCGTCGATGGT
TAGAGAACAGTGTGCAGACACTTTTCAGCTACCTAGAATTACAATTGGATATCCCCGCCTCCCAATCCAC
CCACCCAGGGAAAAAGAAGGGCTCGCCGAAAATCAAAGTTATCTCCAGGCTCGCGCATCCCACCGAGCGG
TTGACTTCTCTCCACCACTTTTCATTTTAACCCTCGATCGTCAGACACAGAAGGCGCGCCTCTAGAGGAT
CCCCGGGATTGGCCAAAGGACCCAAAGGTATGTTTCGAATGATACTAACATAACATAGAACATTTTCAGG
AGGACCCTTGGCTAGGATGGGCCCTAAAAAGAAGCGTAAAGCTAGCATGAAGCTGTTGTCTTCAATGGAA
CAAGCTTGCGACATATGCCGGTTAAAAAAACTCAGGTGCTCGAAGGAAAAGCCCAAGTGTGCCAAGTGTC
TGAAGAACAACTCGGAGTGCCGTTATTCTCCCAAGGCTATGAGGTCCCCACTGACCAGGGCGCATCTGAC
AGAGGTAGAATCAAGGTTGGAAAAATTGGAAGATTTGTTTCTGCTCATGTTTCCTCGGGAAAACCTGGAC
AGCATTTTGAACATGGACTCTTTGGACGAAGTGAAAGTAATGTTGAAACAATTATATATGCAGGACTATG
GTGACACGGATGCTGCTATGGATAGCTTGACCCCTATGGAAAATGGCATGTCTGAAGGGCCGAGAAAACA
CATGAAGACTGCGACATCATCGCCAAAAGTGGATGAAGATGGAAGCCAAAGTCAGTTGAGTGTATCGCCG
GAATTCCCGCTGCAGTCTGGTGGCGGAGGGGCTCCTAGGTGCCTCGACCTCAAGACCCAAGTCCAAACCC
CACAAGGAATGAAGGAGATCTCCAACATCCAAGTCGGAGACCTCGTCCTCTCCAACACCGGATACAACGA
GGTCCTCAACGTCTTCCCAAAGTCCAAGAAGAAGTCCTACAAGATCACCCTCGAGGACGGAAAGGAGATC
ATCTGCTCCGAGGAGCACCTCTTCCCAACCCAAACCGGAGAGATGAACATCTCCGGAGGACTCAAGGAGG
GAATGTGCCTCTACGTCAAGGAGTAAGGTACCGAATTCGCTAGCCGGCCATACAAGTAATCCGGATGATC
GACGCCAACGTCGTTGAATTTTCAAATTTTAAATACTGAATATTTGTTTTTTTTCCTATTATTTATTTAT
TCTCTTTGTGTTTTTTTTCTTGCTTTCTAAAAAATTAATTCAATCCAAATCTAAACATTTTTTTTTCTCT
TTCCGTCTCCCAATTCGTATTCCGCTCCTCTCATCTGAACACAATGTGCAAGTTTATTTATCTTCTCGCT
TTCATTTCATTAGGACGTGGGGGGAATTGGTGGAAGGGGGAAACACACAAAAGGATGATGGAAATGAAAT
AAGGACACACAATATGCAACAACATTCAATTCAGAAATATGGAGGAAGGTTTAAAAGAAAACATAAAAAT
ATATAGAGGAGGAAGGAAAACTAGTAAAAAATAAGCAAAGAAATTAGGCGAACGATGAGAATTGTCCTCG
CTTGGGCCCAAAAGGCCTTTTTTTTTTGGCGCCGACGTCAGGTGGCACTTTTCGGGGAAATGTGCGCGGA
ACCCCTATTTGTTTATTTTTCTAAATACATTCAAATATGTATCCGCTCATGAGACAATAACCCTGATAAA
TGCTTCAATAATATTGAAAAAGGAAGAGTATGAGTATTCAACATTTCCGTGTCGCCCTTATTCCCTTTTT
TGCGGCATTTTGCCTTCCTGTTTTTGCTCACCCAGAAACGCTGGTGAAAGTAAAAGATGCTGAAGATCAG
TTGGGTGCACGAGTGGGTTACATCGAACTGGATCTCAACAGCGGTAAGATCCTTGAGAGTTTTCGCCCCG
AAGAACGTTTTCCAATGATGAGCACTTTTAAAGTTCTGCTATGTGGCGCGGTATTATCCCGTATTGACGC
CGGGCAAGAGCAACTCGGTCGCCGCATACACTATTCTCAGAATGACTTGGTTGAGTACTCACCAGTCACA
GAAAAGCATCTTACGGATGGCATGACAGTAAGAGAATTATGCAGTGCTGCCATAACCATGAGTGATAACA
CTGCGGCCAACTTACTTCTGACAACGATCGGAGGACCGAAGGAGCTAACCGCTTTTTTGCACAACATGGG
GGATCATGTAACTCGCCTTGATCGTTGGGAACCGGAGCTGAATGAAGCCATACCAAACGACGAGCGTGAC
ACCACGATGCCTGTAGCAATGGCAACAACGTTGCGCAAACTATTAACTGGCGAACTACTTACTCTAGCTT
CCCGGCAACAATTAATAGACTGGATGGAGGCGGATAAAGTTGCAGGACCACTTCTGCGCTCGGCCCTTCC
GGCTGGCTGGTTTATTGCTGATAAATCTGGAGCCGGTGAGCGTGGGTCTCGCGGTATCATTGCAGCACTG
GGGCCAGATGGTAAGCCCTCCCGTATCGTAGTTATCTACACGACGGGGAGTCAGGCAACTATGGATGAAC
GAAATAGACAGATCGCTGAGATAGGTGCCTCACTGATTAAGCATTGGTAACTGTCAGACCAAGTTTACTC
ATATATACTTTAGATTGATTTAAAACTTCATTTTTAATTTAAAAGGATCTAGGTGAAGATCCTTTTTGAT
AATCTCATGACCAAAATCCCTTAACGTGAGTTTTCGTTCCACTGAGCGTCAGACCCCGTAGAAAAGATCA
AAGGATCTTCTTGAGATCCTTTTTTTCTGCGCGTAATCTGCTGCTTGCAAACAAAAAAACCACCGCTACC
AGCGGTGGTTTGTTTGCCGGATCAAGAGCTACCAACTCTTTTTCCGAAGGTAACTGGCTTCAGCAGAGCG
CAGATACCAAATACTGTTCTTCTAGTGTAGCCGTAGTTAGGCCACCACTTCAAGAACTCTGTAGCACCGC
CTACATACCTCGCTCTGCTAATCCTGTTACCAGTGGCTGCTGCCAGTGGCGATAAGTCGTGTCTTACCGG
GTTGGACTCAAGACGATAGTTACCGGATAAGGCGCAGCGGTCGGGCTGAACGGGGGGTTCGTGCACACAG
CCCAGCTTGGAGCGAACGACCTACACCGAACTGAGATACCTACAGCGTGAGCTATGAGAAAGCGCCACGC
TTCCCGAAGGGAGAAAGGCGGACAGGTATCCGGTAAGCGGCAGGGTCGGAACAGGAGAGCGCACGAGGGA
GCTTCCAGGGGGAAACGCCTGGTATCTTTATAGTCCTGTCGGGTTTCGCCACCTCTGACTTGAGCGTCGA
TTTTTGTGATGCTCGTCAGGGGGGCGGAGCCTATGGAAAAACGCCAGCAACGCGGCCTTTTTACGGTTCC
TGGCCTTTTGCTGGCCTTTTGCTCACATGTTCTTTCCTGCGTTATCCCCTGATTCTGTGGATAACCGTAT
TACCGCCTTTGAGTGAGCTGATACCGCTCGCCGCAGCCGAACGACCGAGCGCAGCGAGTCAGTGAGCGAG
GAAGCGGAAGAGCGCCCAATACGCAAACCGCCTCTCCCCGCGCGTTGGCCGATTCATTAATGCAGCTGGC
ACGACAGGTTTCCCGACTGGAAAGCGGGCAGTGAGCGCAACGCAATTAATGTGAGTTAGCTCACTCATTA
GGCACCCCAGGCTTTACACTTTATGCTTCCGGCTCGTATGTTGTGTGGAATTGTGAGCGGATAACAATTT
CACACAGGAAACAGCTATGACCATGATTACGCCAAGCTGTAAGTTTAAACATGATCTTACTAACTAACTA
TTCTCATTTAAATTTTCAGAGCTTAAAAATGGCTGAAATCACTCACAACGATGGATACGCTAACAACTTG
GAAATGAAATAAGCTTGCATGCGCGGCCGCACTGACTGGGCCGGCC
Features (pLannotate 1.2.2; 9 found; start..end, strand, type, name):
    970..987     -  misc_feature   MCS (fragment): pUC18/19 multiple cloning site
   1097..1537    +  CDS            GAL4 (fragment): GAL4_YEAST - Experimental evidence at protein level: Swiss-Prot protein existence level 1. This protein is a positive regulator for the gene expression of the galactose-induced genes such as GAL1, GAL2, GAL7, GAL10, and MEL1 which code for the enzymes used to convert galactose to glucose. It recognizes a 17 base pair sequence in (5'-CGGRNNRCYNYNCNCCG-3') the upstream activating sequence (UAS-G) of these genes. From Saccharomyces cerevisiae (strain ATCC 204508 / S288c) (Baker's yeast).
   2375..2479    +  promoter       AmpR promoter: bla
   2480..3340    +  CDS            AmpR: β-lactamase; bla; confers resistance to ampicillin, carbenicillin, and related antibiotics
   3511..4099    +  rep_origin     ori: high-copy-number ColE1/pMB1/pBR322/pUC origin of replication
   4282..4374    +  CDS            lacI (fragment): lac repressor; lacI; The lac repressor binds to the lac operator to inhibit transcription in E. coli. This inhibition can be relieved by adding lactose or isopropyl-β-D-thiogalactopyranoside (IPTG).
   4387..4408    +  protein_bind   CAP binding site: CAP binding activates transcription in the presence of cAMP. E. coli catabolite activator protein
   4423..4453    +  promoter       lac promoter: promoter for the E. coli lac operon
   4461..4477    +  protein_bind   lac operator: The lac repressor binds to the lac operator to inhibit transcription in E. coli. This inhibition can be relieved by adding lactose or isopropyl-β-D-thiogalactopyranoside (IPTG). lac repressor encoded by lacI
