[The description below was written by a language model from this plasmid's Addgene catalogue record and pLannotate feature annotations shown in this document.]
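Description:
pAH35 is a 4,666-nt C. elegans expression plasmid built on the pHW393 backbone. It serves as the "cGAL-N" driver in the split cGAL bipartite system for intersectional transgene control in worms. It is propagated in E. coli as a high-copy plasmid through a ColE1/pUC-type origin and selected with ampicillin via the bla gene and its native promoter. The annotation also picks up pUC-derived remnants: a lacI fragment, a CAP binding site, the lac promoter and operator, and a piece of the pUC18/19 multiple cloning site. These are cloning-vector leftovers and play no part in the worm cassette.

According to the catalogue fields, the payload is the C. elegans myo-2 promoter, generally used for pharyngeal muscle expression, driving NLS::cGAL(DBD)::gp41-1-N-intein and followed by the let-858 3'UTR. This fuses a nuclear localization signal and a GAL4-type DNA-binding domain to the N-terminal half of the gp41-1 split intein. The automated feature table recognises only the DNA-binding portion, as a GAL4 fragment. It does not annotate the myo-2 promoter, NLS, intein half or 3'UTR, so those elements rest on the plasmid name and depositor description.

On its own, this half lacks a transcriptional activation domain. In the split design, a complementary construct supplies the other half of cGAL joined to the matching intein fragment. Where both are expressed in the same cell, protein trans-splicing reconstitutes a functional activator that switches on UAS-controlled effector transgenes. Placing the two halves under different promoters restricts effector expression to the overlap of the two expression patterns, giving finer spatial or temporal control.
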