Addgene plasmid #107134: pAH35 (Pmyo-2::cGAL-N::let-858 3'UTR)
Purpose: cGAL-N driver under the control of C. elegans myo-2 promoter
Depositing lab: Paul Sternberg. Depositing organization: California Institute of Technology. Publication: Split cGAL, an intersectional strategy using a split intein for refined spatiotemporal transgene control in Caenorhabditiselegans. Wang H, Liu J, Yuet KP, Hill AJ, Sternberg PW. Proc Natl Acad Sci U S A. 2018 Mar 26. pii: 1720063115. doi: 10.1073/pnas.1720063115. PubMed 29581308.
Backbone
  Vector backbone: pHW393
  Vector type: Worm Expression
Growth in bacteria
  Bacterial resistance: Ampicillin, 100 μg/mL
  Growth temperature: 37°C
  Growth strain: DH5alpha
  Copy number: High Copy
Gene/Insert
  Gene/Insert name: NLS::cGAL(DBD)::gp41-1-N-intein (alt name: cGAL-N)
  Promoter: C. elegans myo-2 promoter
  Cloning method: Unknown
  Sequencing primers: 5′ oHW10f, TGAGCGGATAACAATTTCAC; 3′ oHW233r, cgaattgggagacggaaagag
Terms and licenses: Academic/Nonprofit Terms; Industry Terms: Not Available to Industry
How to cite: pAH35 (Pmyo-2::cGAL-N::let-858 3'UTR) was a gift from Paul Sternberg (Addgene plasmid # 107134 ; http://n2t.net/addgene:107134 ; RRID:Addgene_107134)
